Addgene plasmid #125109: pSR357.24
Purpose: Expression of narL(1-159aa)-ydfI(153-213aa) chimera under PLtetO-1, output Promoter PydfJ115
Depositing lab: Jeffrey Tabor. Depositing organization: Rice University. Publication: Rewiring bacterial two-component systems by modular DNA-binding domain swapping. Schmidl SR, Ekness F, Sofjan K, Daeffler KN, Brink KR, Landry BP, Gerhardt KP, Dyulgyarov N, Sheth RU, Tabor JJ. Nat Chem Biol. 2019 Jul;15(7):690-698. doi: 10.1038/s41589-019-0286-6. Epub 2019 May 20. PubMed 31110305.
Backbone
  Vector backbone: pProTet.E333
  Total vector size (bp): 4677
  Vector type: Bacterial Expression, Synthetic Biology
Growth in bacteria
  Bacterial resistance: Chloramphenicol, 25 μg/mL
  Growth temperature: 37°C
  Growth strain: NEB-10beta
  Copy number: High Copy
Gene/Insert 1
  Gene/Insert name: narL(REC)-ydfI(DBD)159
  Species: Synthetic
  Insert size (bp): 660
Gene/Insert 2
  Gene/Insert name: sfgfp (alt name: Super folder GFP)
  Species: Synthetic
  Insert size (bp): 714
Gene/Insert 3
  Gene/Insert name: tetR
  Species: Tn10 from E. coli
  Insert size (bp): 625
  GenBank ID: NC_009133.1
Terms and licenses: Academic/Nonprofit Terms; Industry Terms: Not Available to Industry
How to cite: pSR357.24 was a gift from Jeffrey Tabor (Addgene plasmid # 125109 ; http://n2t.net/addgene:125109 ; RRID:Addgene_125109)
