[The description below was written by a language model from this plasmid's Addgene catalogue record and pLannotate feature annotations shown in this document.]
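Description:
pSR357.24 is a 4.7 kb bacterial expression and synthetic biology plasmid built on the pProTet.E333 backbone. It replicates in E. coli from a high-copy ColE1/pMB1-type origin and is selected with chloramphenicol through a cat gene driven by its native promoter and followed by the lambda t0 terminator.

The plasmid carries three expression units arranged in the same orientation and insulated from each other by rrnB T1 and T7Te terminators. The first places a synthetic chimeric response regulator under the PLtetO-1 promoter. This chimera joins the receiver (REC) domain of NarL, residues 1–159, to the DNA-binding domain of YdfI, residues 153–213. The automated annotation labels this whole reading frame simply as narL because it matches the E. coli nitrate/nitrite response regulator. The second unit is a superfolder GFP reporter. According to the catalogue entry it is driven by the output promoter PydfJ115, which the feature table does not annotate but which presumably lies in the unannotated region upstream of sfGFP. The third unit expresses Tn10 TetR from what is annotated as a fragment of the J23119 constitutive promoter. TetR represses PLtetO-1, so chimera levels can be tuned with tetracycline-class inducers.

In this design the NarL receiver domain should respond to phosphorylation by its cognate sensor kinases (NarX or NarQ, not encoded here), while the swapped YdfI domain redirects the output to the ydfJ-derived promoter, so fluorescence reports the activity of the rewired regulator. The "159" in the insert name denotes the NarL residue at the domain crossover, consistent with use in testing modular DNA-binding domain swaps in two-component systems.
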