Features (pLannotate 1.2.2; 15 found; start..end, strand, type, name):
    102..175     +  promoter       PLtetO-1 promoter: modified phage lambda PL promoter with tet operator sites (Lutz and Bujard, 1997)
    210..827     +  CDS            narL: NARL_ECOLI - Also known as frdR. Experimental evidence at protein level: Swiss-Prot protein existence level 1. This protein activates the expression of the nitrate reductase (narGHJI) and formate dehydrogenase-N (fdnGHI) operons and represses the transcription of the fumarate reductase (frdABCD) operon in response to a nitrate/nitrite induction signal transmitted by either the NarX or NarQ proteins. From Escherichia coli (strain K12).
    893..964     +  terminator     rrnB T1 terminator: transcription terminator T1 from the E. coli rrnB gene
    980..1007    +  terminator     T7Te terminator: phage T7 early transcription terminator
   1264..1977    +  CDS            superfolder GFP: GFP variant that folds robustly even when fused to poorly folded proteins (Pédelacq et al., 2006)
   2004..2075    +  terminator     rrnB T1 terminator: transcription terminator T1 from the E. coli rrnB gene
   2091..2118    +  terminator     T7Te terminator: phage T7 early transcription terminator
   2125..2169    +  misc_feature   MCS (fragment): pUC18/19 multiple cloning site
   2176..2204    +  promoter       J23119 promoter (fragment): bacterial promoter (Registry of Standard Biological Parts BBa J23119)
   2239..2865    +  CDS            TetR: tetracycline repressor TetR; tetR; TetR binds to the tetracycline operator tetO to inhibit transcription. This inhibition can be relieved by adding tetracycline or doxycycline.
   2871..2957    +  terminator     rrnB T1 terminator: Escherichia coli rrnB; transcription terminator T1 from the E. coli rrnB gene
   3122..3710    -  rep_origin     ori: high-copy-number ColE1/pMB1/pBR322/pUC origin of replication
   3798..3892    -  terminator     lambda t0 terminator: transcription terminator from phage lambda
   3916..4572    -  CDS            cat: CAT_ECOLX - Experimental evidence at protein level: Swiss-Prot protein existence level 1. This enzyme is an effector of chloramphenicol resistance in bacteria. From Escherichia coli. This protein is used as a marker in many commonly used cloning vectors, such as pACYC184.
   4573..4671    -  promoter       cat promoter: promoter of the E. coli cat gene encoding chloramphenicol acetyltransferase
>Addgene plasmid #125109 | pSR357.24 | addgene full sequence | sequence record 247783 | Addgene NGS Result
TCTCATTTTCGCCAGATATCGACGTCTAAGAAACCATTATTATCATGACATTAACCTATAAAAATAGGCG
TATCACGAGGCCCTTTCGTCTTCACCTCGAGTCCCTATCAGTGATAGAGATTGACATCCCTATCAGTGAT
AGAGATACTGAGCACATCAGCAGGACGCACTGACCTAAGGATTTTTTCTAGAAGAATTATATACAACAAA
TGAGTAATCAGGAACCGGCTACTATCCTGCTGATTGACGATCACCCGATGCTGCGAACTGGCGTAAAACA
GCTTATCAGTATGGCACCAGATATCACCGTGGTTGGCGAAGCGAGTAATGGCGAACAGGGTATTGAACTG
GCGGAGTCTCTTGATCCCGATCTGATCCTGTTAGATCTCAATATGCCCGGCATGAACGGTCTGGAAACGC
TGGATAAACTGCGCGAAAAGTCCCTCTCAGGGCGCATTGTGGTATTCAGCGTCTCTAACCATGAAGAAGA
TGTGGTCACCGCACTGAAACGCGGCGCGGATGGCTATCTGTTAAAAGATATGGAACCGGAAGATCTGCTG
AAAGCATTGCATCAGGCAGCTGCTGGCGAAATGGTATTAAGCGAAGCATTAACGCCTGTTCTGGCCGCCA
GCTTGCGCGCTAACCGTGCCACTACTGAGCGCGATGTTAACCAGTTAACCCCACGCGAAGTCATTGTTCT
AAAAGCAATTGCTAAAGGTCTTAAAAGCAAAGCGATTGCCTTTGATTTGGGCGTCTCTGAGCGAACAGTA
AAGTCCAGATTAACGTCCATTTACAATAAATTAGGCGCGAATTCAAGAACTGAGGCAGTAACGATTGCCA
TGCAAAAAGGTATTCTGACAATAGACAACTAATAATAATCTAGACCAGGCATCAAATAAAACGAAAGGAT
CAGTCGAAAGACTGGGCCTTTCGTTTTATCTGTTGTTTGTCGGTGAACGCTCTCTACTAGAGTCACACTG
GCTCACCTTCGGGTGGGCCTTTCTGCGTTTATAGTAAATCACTGCATAATTCGTGTCGCTCAAGGCGCAC
TCCCGTTCTGGATAATGTTTTTTGCACCGACATCATAACGGTTCTGGCAAATATTCTGAAATGAGCTGGT
TAGCTAGTCAACTGCATATTTGAAAATTGCCCAAACGTACATGCCCGAATGTACGTTTTTTTCATTTCAT
TGTCAACTACAATGAGAAAGAATGTGATCAAGCAATGTGTTGAAAGGAGATTATCAAAGAGGAGAAATAC
TAGATGCGTAAAGGCGAAGAGCTGTTCACTGGTGTCGTCCCTATTCTGGTGGAACTGGATGGTGATGTCA
ACGGTCATAAGTTTTCCGTGCGTGGCGAGGGTGAAGGTGACGCAACTAATGGTAAACTGACGCTGAAGTT
CATCTGTACTACTGGTAAACTGCCGGTACCTTGGCCGACTCTGGTAACGACGCTGACTTATGGTGTTCAG
TGCTTTGCTCGTTATCCGGACCATATGAAGCAGCATGACTTCTTCAAGTCCGCCATGCCGGAAGGCTATG
TGCAGGAACGCACGATTTCCTTTAAGGATGACGGCACGTACAAAACGCGTGCGGAAGTGAAATTTGAAGG
CGATACCCTGGTAAACCGCATTGAGCTGAAAGGCATTGACTTTAAAGAAGACGGCAATATCCTGGGCCAT
AAGCTGGAATACAATTTTAACAGCCACAATGTTTACATCACCGCCGATAAACAAAAAAATGGCATTAAAG
CGAATTTTAAAATTCGCCACAACGTGGAGGATGGCAGCGTGCAGCTGGCTGATCACTACCAGCAAAACAC
TCCAATCGGTGATGGTCCTGTTCTGCTGCCAGACAATCACTATCTGAGCACGCAAAGCGTTCTGTCTAAA
GATCCGAACGAGAAACGCGATCATATGGTTCTGCTGGAGTTCGTAACCGCAGCGGGCATCACGCATGGTA
TGGATGAACTGTACAAATGATGATAATAATCTAGACCAGGCATCAAATAAAACGAAAGGCTCAGTCGAAA
GACTGGGCCTTTCGTTTTATCTGTTGTTTGTCGGTGAACGCTCTCTACTAGAGTCACACTGGCTCACCTT
CGGGTGGGCCTTTCTGCGTTTATAGGTACCCGTGGATCCTCTAGAGTCGACCTGCAGGCATGCAAGCTTT
TTACGGCTAGCTCAGTCCTAGGTATAGTGCTAGCCCAGCCAGAGAAACACTCTTTAACAGGGGGTAGTAT
GATGTCTCGTTTAGATAAAAGTAAAGTGATTAACAGCGCATTAGAGCTGCTTAATGAGGTCGGAATCGAA
GGTTTAACAACCCGTAAACTCGCCCAGAAGCTAGGTGTAGAGCAGCCTACATTGTATTGGCATGTAAAAA
ATAAGCGGGCTTTGCTCGACGCCTTAGCCATTGAGATGTTAGATAGGCACCATACTCACTTTTGCCCTTT
AGAAGGGGAAAGCTGGCAAGATTTTTTACGTAATAACGCTAAAAGTTTTAGATGTGCTTTACTAAGTCAT
CGCGATGGAGCAAAAGTACATTTAGGTACACGGCCTACAGAAAAACAGTATGAAACTCTCGAAAATCAAT
TAGCCTTTTTATGCCAACAAGGTTTTTCACTAGAGAATGCATTATATGCACTCAGCGCAGTGGGGCATTT
TACTTTAGGTTGCGTATTGGAAGATCAAGAGCATCAAGTCGCTAAAGAAGAAAGGGAAACACCTACTACT
GATAGTATGCCGCCATTATTACGACAAGCTATCGAATTATTTGATCACCAAGGTGCAGAGCCAGCCTTCT
TATTCGGCCTTGAATTGATCATATGCGGATTAGAAAAACAACTTAAATGTGAAAGTGGGTCTTAAGGCAT
CAAATAAAACGAAAGGCTCAGTCGAAAGACTGGGCCTTTCGTTTTATCTGTTGTTTGTCGGTGAACGCTC
TCCTGAGTAGGACAAATCCGCCGCCCTAGACCTATGGCGTTCGGCTGCGGCGAGCGGTATCAGCTCACTC
AAAGGCGGTAATACGGTTATCCACAGAATCAGGGGATAACGCATGCAAGAACATGTGAGCAAAAGGCCAG
CAAAAGGCCAGGAACCGTAAAAAGGCCGCGTTGCTGGCGTTTTTCCATAGGCTCCGCCCCCCTGACGAGC
ATCACAAAAATCGACGCTCAAGTCAGAGGTGGCGAAACCCGACAGGACTATAAAGATACCAGGCGTTTCC
CCCTGGAAGCTCCCTCGTGCGCTCTCCTGTTCCGACCCTGCCGCTTACCGGATACCTGTCCGCCTTTCTC
CCTTCGGGAAGCGTGGCGCTTTCTCATAGCTCACGCTGTAGGTATCTCAGTTCGGTGTAGGTCGTTCGCT
CCAAGCTGGGCTGTGTGCACGAACCCCCCGTTCAGCCCGACCGCTGCGCCTTATCCGGTAACTATCGTCT
TGAGTCCAACCCGGTAAGACACGACTTATCGCCACTGGCAGCAGCCACTGGTAACAGGATTAGCAGAGCG
AGGTATGTAGGCGGTGCTACAGAGTTCTTGAAGTGGTGGCCTAACTACGGCTACACTAGAAGGACAGTAT
TTGGTATCTGCGCTCTGCTGAAGCCAGTTACCTTCGGAAAAAGAGTTGGTAGCTCTTGATCCGGCAAACA
AACCACCGCTGGTAGCGGTGGTTTTTTTGTTTGCAAGCAGCAGATTACGCGCAGAAAAAAAGGATCTCAA
GAAGATCCTTTGATCTTTTCTACGGGGTCTGACGCTCAGTGGAACGAAAACTCACGTTAAGGGATTTTGG
TCATGACTAGTGCTTGGATTCTCACCAATAAAAAACGCCCGGCGGCAACCGAGCGTTCTGAACAAATCCA
GATGGAGTTCTGAGGTCATTACTGGATCTATCAACAGGAGTCCAAGCGAGCTCGATATCAAATTACGCCC
CGCCCTGCCACTCATCGCAGTACTGTTGTAATTCATTAAGCATTCTGCCGACATGGAAGCCATCACAAAC
GGCATGATGAACCTGAATCGCCAGCGGCATCAGCACCTTGTCGCCTTGCGTATAATATTTGCCCATGGTG
AAAACGGGGGCGAAGAAGTTGTCCATATTGGCCACGTTTAAATCAAAACTGGTGAAACTCACCCAGGGAT
TGGCTGAGACGAAAAACATATTCTCAATAAACCCTTTAGGGAAATAGGCCAGGTTTTCACCATAACACGC
CACATCTTGCGAATATATGTGTAGAAACTGCCGGAAATCGTCGTGGTATTCACTCCAGAGCGATGAAAAC
GTTTCAGTTTGCTCATGGAAAACGGTGTAACAAGGGTGAACACTATCCCATATCACCAGCTCACCGTCTT
TCATTGCCATACGAAATTCCGGATGAGCATTCATCAGGCGGGCAAGAATGTGAATAAAGGCCGGATAAAA
CTTGTGCTTATTTTTCTTTACGGTCTTTAAAAAGGCCGTAATATCCAGCTGAACGGTCTGGTTATAGGTA
CATTGAGCAACTGACTGAAATGCCTCAAAATGTTCTTTACGATGCCATTGGGATATATCAACGGTGGTAT
ATCCAGTGATTTTTTTCTCCATTTTAGCTTCCTTAGCTCCTGAAAATCTCGATAACTCAAAAAATACGAC
CGGTAGTGATCTTATTTCATTATGGTGAAAGTTGGAACCTCTTACGGGCCGGCCAACG
